>Addgene plasmid #143153 | TFORF1740 | addgene full sequence | sequence record 397849 | Addgene NGS Result
TTAATGTAGTCTTATGCAATACTCTTGTAGTCTTGCAACATGGTAACGATGAGTTAGCAACATGCCTTAC
AAGGAGAGAAAAAGCACCGTGCATGCCGATTGGTGGAAGTAAGGTGGTACGATCGTGCCTTATTAGGAAG
GCAACAGACGGGTCTGACATGGATTGGACGAACCACTGAATTGCCGCATTGCAGAGATATTGTATTTAAG
TGCCTAGCTCGATACATAAACGGGTCTCTCTGGTTAGACCAGATCTGAGCCTGGGAGCTCTCTGGCTAAC
TAGGGAACCCACTGCTTAAGCCTCAATAAAGCTTGCCTTGAGTGCTTCAAGTAGTGTGTGCCCGTCTGTT
GTGTGACTCTGGTAACTAGAGATCCCTCAGACCCTTTTAGTCAGTGTGGAAAATCTCTAGCAGTGGCGCC
CGAACAGGGACTTGAAAGCGAAAGGGAAACCAGAGGAGCTCTCTCGACGCAGGACTCGGCTTGCTGAAGC
GCGCACGGCAAGAGGCGAGGGGCGGCGACTGGTGAGTACGCCAAAAATTTTGACTAGCGGAGGCTAGAAG
GAGAGAGATGGGTGCGAGAGCGTCAGTATTAAGCGGGGGAGAATTAGATCGCGATGGGAAAAAATTCGGT
TAAGGCCAGGGGGAAAGAAAAAATATAAATTAAAACATATAGTATGGGCAAGCAGGGAGCTAGAACGATT
CGCAGTTAATCCTGGCCTGTTAGAAACATCAGAAGGCTGTAGACAAATACTGGGACAGCTACAACCATCC
CTTCAGACAGGATCAGAAGAACTTAGATCATTATATAATACAGTAGCAACCCTCTATTGTGTGCATCAAA
GGATAGAGATAAAAGACACCAAGGAAGCTTTAGACAAGATAGAGGAAGAGCAAAACAAAAGTAAGACCAC
CGCACAGCAAGCGGCCGCTGATCTTCAGACCTGGAGGAGGAGATATGAGGGACAATTGGAGAAGTGAATT
ATATAAATATAAAGTAGTAAAAATTGAACCATTAGGAGTAGCACCCACCAAGGCAAAGAGAAGAGTGGTG
CAGAGAGAAAAAAGAGCAGTGGGAATAGGAGCTTTGTTCCTTGGGTTCTTGGGAGCAGCAGGAAGCACTA
TGGGCGCAGCGTCAATGACGCTGACGGTACAGGCCAGACAATTATTGTCTGGTATAGTGCAGCAGCAGAA
CAATTTGCTGAGGGCTATTGAGGCGCAACAGCATCTGTTGCAACTCACAGTCTGGGGCATCAAGCAGCTC
CAGGCAAGAATCCTGGCTGTGGAAAGATACCTAAAGGATCAACAGCTCCTGGGGATTTGGGGTTGCTCTG
GAAAACTCATTTGCACCACTGCTGTGCCTTGGAATGCTAGTTGGAGTAATAAATCTCTGGAACAGATTTG
GAATCACACGACCTGGATGGAGTGGGACAGAGAAATTAACAATTACACAAGCTTAATACACTCCTTAATT
GAAGAATCGCAAAACCAGCAAGAAAAGAATGAACAAGAATTATTGGAATTAGATAAATGGGCAAGTTTGT
GGAATTGGTTTAACATAACAAATTGGCTGTGGTATATAAAATTATTCATAATGATAGTAGGAGGCTTGGT
AGGTTTAAGAATAGTTTTTGCTGTACTTTCTATAGTGAATAGAGTTAGGCAGGGATATTCACCATTATCG
TTTCAGACCCACCTCCCAACCCCGAGGGGACCCATGCATTGCATCTCAATTAGTCAGCAACCAGGTGTGG
AAAGTCCCCAGGCTCCCCAGCAGGCAGAAGTATGCAAAGCATGCGTCTCAATTAGTCAGCAACCATAGTC
CCGCCCCTAACTCCGCCCATCCCGCCCCTAACTCCGCCCAGTTCCGCCCATTCTCCGCCCCATGGCTGAC
TAATTTTTTTTATTTATGCAGAGGCCGAGGCCGCCTCGGCCTCTGAGCTATTCCAGAAGTAGTGAGGAGG
CTTTTTTGGAGGCCTAGGCTTTTGCAAAAAGCTTTCTAGAGGTACCACCGGAGCTTACCATGACCGAGTA
CAAGCCCACGGTGCGCCTCGCCACCCGCGACGACGTCCCCAGGGCCGTACGCACCCTCGCCGCCGCGTTC
GCCGACTACCCCGCCACGCGCCACACCGTCGATCCGGACCGCCACATCGAGCGGGTCACCGAGCTGCAAG
AACTCTTCCTCACGCGCGTCGGGCTCGACATCGGCAAGGTGTGGGTCGCGGACGACGGCGCCGCCGTGGC
GGTCTGGACCACGCCGGAGAGCGTCGAAGCGGGGGCGGTGTTCGCCGAGATCGGCCCGCGCATGGCCGAG
TTGAGCGGTTCCCGGCTGGCCGCGCAGCAACAGATGGAAGGCCTCCTGGCGCCGCACCGGCCCAAGGAGC
CCGCGTGGTTCCTGGCCACCGTCGGCGTCTCGCCCGACCACCAGGGCAAGGGTCTGGGCAGCGCCGTCGT
GCTCCCCGGAGTGGAGGCGGCCGAGCGCGCCGGGGTGCCCGCCTTCCTGGAGACCTCCGCGCCCCGCAAC
CTCCCCTTCTACGAGCGGCTCGGCTTCACCGTCACCGCCGACGTCGAGGTGCCCGAAGGACCGCGCACCT
GGTGCATGACCCGCAAGCCCGGTGCCAGTTAACGAATTCTAGATCTTGAGACAAATGGCAGTATTCATCC
ACAATTTTAAAAGAAAAGGGGGGATTGGGGGGTACAGTGCAGGGGAAAGAATAGTAGACATAATAGCAAC
AGACATACAAACTAAAGAATTACAAAAACAAATTACAAAAATTCAAAATTTTCGGGTTTATTACAGGGAC
AGCAGAGATCCACTTTGGCGCCGGCTCGAGGCCTGCAGGTGCAAAGATGGATAAAGTTTTAAACAGAGAG
GAATCTTTGCAGCTAATGGACCTTCTAGGTCTTGAAAGGAGTGGGAATTGGCTCCGGTGCCCGTCAGTGG
GCAGAGCGCACATCGCCCACAGTCCCCGAGAAGTTGGGGGGAGGGGTCGGCAATTGAACCGGTGCCTAGA
GAAGGTGGCGCGGGGTAAACTGGGAAAGTGATGTCGTGTACTGGCTCCGCCTTTTTCCCGAGGGTGGGGG
AGAACCGTATATAAGTGCAGTAGTCGCCGTGAACGTTCTTTTTCGCAACGGGTTTGCCGCCAGAACACAG
GTAAGTGCCGTGTGTGGTTCCCGCGGGCCTGGCCTCTTTACGGGTTATGGCCCTTGCGTGCCTTGAATTA
CTTCCACCTGGCTGCAGTACGTGATTCTTGATCCCGAGCTTCGGGTTGGAAGTGGGTGGGAGAGTTCGAG
GCCTTGCGCTTAAGGAGCCCCTTCGCCTCGTGCTTGAGTTGAGGCCTGGCCTGGGCGCTGGGGCCGCCGC
GTGCGAATCTGGTGGCACCTTCGCGCCTGTCTCGCTGCTTTCGATAAGTCTCTAGCCATTTAAAATTTTT
GATGACCTGCTGCGACGCTTTTTTTCTGGCAAGATAGTCTTGTAAATGCGGGCCAAGATCTGCACACTGG
TATTTCGGTTTTTGGGGCCGCGGGCGGCGACGGGGCCCGTGCGTCCCAGCGCACATGTTCGGCGAGGCGG
GGCCTGCGAGCGCGGCCACCGAGAATCGGACGGGGGTAGTCTCAAGCTGGCCGGCCTGCTCTGGTGCCTG
GCCTCGCGCCGCCGTGTATCGCCCCGCCCTGGGCGGCAAGGCTGGCCCGGTCGGCACCAGTTGCGTGAGC
GGAAAGATGGCCGCTTCCCGGCCCTGCTGCAGGGAGCTCAAAATGGAGGACGCGGCGCTCGGGAGAGCGG
GCGGGTGAGTCACCCACACAAAGGAAAAGGGCCTTTCCGTCCTCAGCCGTCGCTTCATGTGACTCCACGG
AGTACCGGGCGCCGTCCAGGCACCTCGATTAGTTCTCGAGCTTTTGGAGTACGTCGTCTTTAGGTTGGGG
GGAGGGGTTTTATGCGATGGAGTTTCCCCACACTGAGTGGGTGGAGACTGAAGTTAGGCCAGCTTGGCAC
TTGATGTAATTCTCCTTGGAATTTGCCCTTTTTGAGTTTGGATCTTGGTTCATTCTCAAGCCTCAGACAG
TGGTTCAAAGTTTTTTTCTTCCATTTCAGGTGTCGTGAGGCTAGCACCGCCACCATGAGTGAGAATGAGG
AAGAGGAAATTTCTCAGCAAGAAGGCAGTGGGGACTATGAAGTCGAAGAGATACCATTTGGGCTTGAACC
CCAGAGCCCTGGGTTTGAGCCACAAAGCCCAGAGTTTGAACCCCAAAGCCCCAGATTTGAGCCTGAAAGC
CCGGGGTTTGAGTCCCGAAGCCCTGGGCTTGTGCCCCCAAGCCCTGAGTTTGCACCCAGAAGCCCTGAAT
CAGATTCTCAGAGCCCTGAGTTTGAATCCCAGAGCCCTAGGTATGAACCCCAAAGCCCTGGCTATGAACC
TCGGAGCCCCGGGTATGAACCCCGGAGCCCTGGCTATGAATCTGAGAGCTCTAGATATGAATCCCAGAAC
ACTGAGCTCAAAACCCAAAGCCCAGAATTTGAAGCTCAAAGTTCCAAATTCCAGGAAGGTGCGGAGATGC
TTCTGAACCCCGAGGAAAAGAGTCCTTTGAATATCTCCGTAGGAGTTCACCCCCTGGACTCCTTCACTCA
GGGGTTTGGGGAGCAGCCCACAGGGGACCTGCCCATAGGGCCACCTTTTGAGATGCCCACAGGGGCCCTG
CTGTCTACACCGCAGTTTGAGATGCTTCAGAATCCCCTGGGTCTCACAGGAGCCCTTCGAGGTCCAGGTC
GGCGGGGTGGCCGGGCCAGGGGTGGGCAGGGCCCTCGGCCTAACATCTGTGGCATCTGCGGGAAGAGCTT
CGGGCGGGGCTCCACCCTGATCCAGCACCAGCGCATCCACACCGGTGAGAAGCCCTACAAATGTGAGGTC
TGCAGCAAGGCCTTCTCCCAGAGCTCTGACCTCATCAAACACCAGCGCACCCACACTGGCGAGCGGCCCT
ACAAATGTCCCCGTTGCGGCAAGGCCTTCGCCGACAGCTCTTACCTGCTTCGCCACCAGCGCACTCACTC
TGGCCAGAAGCCCTACAAGTGCCCACATTGTGGCAAGGCCTTCGGCGACAGCTCCTACCTCCTGCGACAC
CAGCGCACCCACAGCCACGAGCGGCCCTACAGCTGCACCGAGTGCGGCAAGTGCTATAGCCAGAACTCGT
CCCTGCGCAGCCATCAGAGGGTGCACACCGGTCAGAGGCCCTTCAGCTGTGGCATCTGCGGCAAGAGCTT
CTCCCAGCGGTCGGCCCTTATCCCCCATGCCCGCAGCCACGCCCGGGAGAAGCCCTTCAAGTGCCCTGAG
TGCGGCAAGCGCTTTGGCCAGAGCTCGGTGCTGGCCATCCACGCCCGCACCCACCTGCCAGGCCGCACCT
ACAGCTGCCCCGACTGCGGCAAGACCTTCAATCGCTCCTCCACTCTCATCCAGCACCAGCGCTCCCACAC
GGGCGAGCGGCCCTACAGGTGCGCCGTGTGCGGCAAGGGCTTCTGCCGCTCCTCCACGCTTCTGCAGCAT
CACCGGGTCCACAGTGGCGAGCGGCCTTACAAGTGCGATGACTGCGGAAAGGCCTTCTCCCAGAGCTCCG
ACCTCATCCGCCACCAGCGGACCCACGCGGCGGGCCGGCGCTAGTAATGAACTAGTCCGTAACTTGAAAG
TATTTCGATTTCTTGGCTTTATATATCTTGTGGAAAGGACGAAACGCTACAGGTACGTGTAAATGCACGC
GTTAAGTCGACAATCAACCTCTGGATTACAAAATTTGTGAAAGATTGACTGGTATTCTTAACTATGTTGC
TCCTTTTACGCTATGTGGATACGCTGCTTTAATGCCTTTGTATCATGCTATTGCTTCCCGTATGGCTTTC
ATTTTCTCCTCCTTGTATAAATCCTGGTTGCTGTCTCTTTATGAGGAGTTGTGGCCCGTTGTCAGGCAAC
GTGGCGTGGTGTGCACTGTGTTTGCTGACGCAACCCCCACTGGTTGGGGCATTGCCACCACCTGTCAGCT
CCTTTCCGGGACTTTCGCTTTCCCCCTCCCTATTGCCACGGCGGAACTCATCGCCGCCTGCCTTGCCCGC
TGCTGGACAGGGGCTCGGCTGTTGGGCACTGACAATTCCGTGGTGTTGTCGGGGAAATCATCGTCCTTTC
CTTGGCTGCTCGCCTGTGTTGCCACCTGGATTCTGCGCGGGACGTCCTTCTGCTACGTCCCTTCGGCCCT
CAATCCAGCGGACCTTCCTTCCCGCGGCCTGCTGCCGGCTCTGCGGCCTCTTCCGCGTCTTCGCCTTCGC
CCTCAGACGAGTCGGATCTCCCTTTGGGCCGCCTCCCCGCGTCGACTTTAAGACCAATGACTTACAAGGC
AGCTGTAGATCTTAGCCACTTTTTAAAAGAAAAGGGGGGACTGGAAGGGCTAATTCACTCCCAACGAAGA
CAAGATCTGCTTTTTGCTTGTACTGGGTCTCTCTGGTTAGACCAGATCTGAGCCTGGGAGCTCTCTGGCT
AACTAGGGAACCCACTGCTTAAGCCTCAATAAAGCTTGCCTTGAGTGCTTCAAGTAGTGTGTGCCCGTCT
GTTGTGTGACTCTGGTAACTAGAGATCCCTCAGACCCTTTTAGTCAGTGTGGAAAATCTCTAGCAGTACG
TATAGTAGTTCATGTCATCTTATTATTCAGTATTTATAACTTGCAAAGAAATGAATATCAGAGAGTGAGA
GGAACTTGTTTATTGCAGCTTATAATGGTTACAAATAAAGCAATAGCATCACAAATTTCACAAATAAAGC
ATTTTTTTCACTGCATTCTAGTTGTGGTTTGTCCAAACTCATCAATGTATCTTATCATGTCTGGCTCTAG
CTATCCCGCCCCTAACTCCGCCCATCCCGCCCCTAACTCCGCCCAGTTCCGCCCATTCTCCGCCCCATGG
CTGACTAATTTTTTTTATTTATGCAGAGGCCGAGGCCGCCTCGGCCTCTGAGCTATTCCAGAAGTAGTGA
GGAGGCTTTTTTGGAGGCCTAGGGACGTACCCAATTCGCCCTATAGTGAGTCGTATTACGCGCGCTCACT
GGCCGTCGTTTTACAACGTCGTGACTGGGAAAACCCTGGCGTTACCCAACTTAATCGCCTTGCAGCACAT
CCCCCTTTCGCCAGCTGGCGTAATAGCGAAGAGGCCCGCACCGATCGCCCTTCCCAACAGTTGCGCAGCC
TGAATGGCGAATGGG
[124 nt withheld, positions 7226-7349]
C
[91 nt withheld, positions 7351-7441]
A
[49 nt withheld, positions 7443-7491]
CCTTTGACGTTGGAGTCCACGTTCTTT
[37 nt withheld, positions 7519-7555]
ACCCTATCTCGGTCTATTCTTTTGATTTATAAGGGATTTTGCCGATTTCGGCCTATTGGTTAAAAAATGA
GCTGATTTAACAAAAATTTAACGCGAATTTTAACAAAATATTAACGCTTACAATTTAGGTGGCACTTTTC
GGGGAAATGTGCGCGGAACCCCTATTTGTTTATTTTTCTAAATACATTCAAATATGTATCCGCTCATGAG
ACAATAACCCTGATAAATGCTTCAATAATATTGAAAAAGGAAGAGTATGAGTATTCAACATTTCCGTGTC
GCCCTTATTCCCTTTTTTGCGGCATTTTGCCTTCCTGTTTTTGCTCACCCAGAAACGCTGGTGAAAGTAA
AAGATGCTGAAGATCAGTTGGGTGCACGAGTGGGTTACATCGAACTGGATCTCAACAGCGGTAAGATCCT
TGAGAGTTTTCGCCCCGAAGAACGTTTTCCAATGATGAGCACTTTTAAAGTTCTGCTATGTGGCGCGGTA
TTATCCCGTATTGACGCCGGGCAAGAGCAACTCGGTCGCCGCATACACTATTCTCAGAATGACTTGGTTG
AGTACTCACCAGTCACAGAAAAGCATCTTACGGATGGCATGACAGTAAGAGAATTATGCAGTGCTGCCAT
AACCATGAGTGATAACACTGCGGCCAACTTACTTCTGACAACGATCGGAGGACCGAAGGAGCTAACCGCT
TTTTTGCACAACATGGGGGATCATGTAACTCGCCTTGATCGTTGGGAACCGGAGCTGAATGAAGCCATAC
CAAACGACGAGCGTGACACCACGATGCCTGTAGCAATGGCAACAACGTTGCGCAAACTATTAACTGGCGA
ACTACTTACTCTAGCTTCCCGGCAACAATTAATAGACTGGATGGAGGCGGATAAAGTTGCAGGACCACTT
CTGCGCTCGGCCCTTCCGGCTGGCTGGTTTATTGCTGATAAATCTGGAGCCGGTGAGCGTGGGTCTCGCG
GTATCATTGCAGCACTGGGGCCAGATGGTAAGCCCTCCCGTATCGTAGTTATCTACACGACGGGGAGTCA
GGCAACTATGGATGAACGAAATAGACAGATCGCTGAGATAGGTGCCTCACTGATTAAGCATTGGTAACTG
TCAGACCAAGTTTACTCATATATACTTTAGATTGATTTAAAACTTCATTTTTAATTTAAAAGGATCTAGG
TGAAGATCCTTTTTGATAATCTCATGACCAAAATCCCTTAACGTGAGTTTTCGTTCCACTGAGCGTCAGA
CCCCGTAGAAAAGATCAAAGGATCTTCTTGAGATCCTTTTTTTCTGCGCGTAATCTGCTGCTTGCAAACA
AAAAAACCACCGCTACCAGCGGTGGTTTGTTTGCCGGATCAAGAGCTACCAACTCTTTTTCCGAAGGTAA
CTGGCTTCAGCAGAGCGCAGATACCAAATACTGTTCTTCTAGTGTAGCCGTAGTTAGGCCACCACTTCAA
GAACTCTGTAGCACCGCCTACATACCTCGCTCTGCTAATCCTGTTACCAGTGGCTGCTGCCAGTGGCGAT
AAGTCGTGTCTTACCGGGTTGGACTCAAGACGATAGTTACCGGATAAGGCGCAGCGGTCGGGCTGAACGG
GGGGTTCGTGCACACAGCCCAGCTTGGAGCGAACGACCTACACCGAACTGAGATACCTACAGCGTGAGCT
ATGAGAAAGCGCCACGCTTCCCGAAGGGAGAAAGGCGGACAGGTATCCGGTAAGCGGCAGGGTCGGAACA
GGAGAGCGCACGAGGGAGCTTCCAGGGGGAAACGCCTGGTATCTTTATAGTCCTGTCGGGTTTCGCCACC
TCTGACTTGAGCGTCGATTTTTGTGATGCTCGTCAGGGGGGCGGAGCCTATGGAAAAACGCCAGCAACGC
GGCCTTTTTACGGTTCCTGGCCTTTTGCTGGCCTTTTGCTCACATGTTCTTTCCTGCGTTATCCCCTGAT
TCTGTGGATAACCGTATTACCGCCTTTGAGTGAGCTGATACCGCTCGCCGCAGCCGAACGACCGAGCGCA
GCGAGTCAGTGAGCGAGGAAGCGGAAGAGCGCCCAATACGCAAACCGCCTCTCCCCGCGCGTTGGCCGAT
TCATTAATGCAGCTGGCACGACAGGTTTCCCGACTGGAAAGCGGGCAGTGAGCGCAACGCAATTAATGTG
AGTTAGCTCACTCATTAGGCACCCCAGGCTTTACACTTTATGCTTCCGGCTCGTATGTTGTGTGGAATTG
TGAGCGGATAACAATTTCACACAGGAAACAGCTATGACCATGATTACGCCAAGCGCGCAATTAACCCTCA
CTAAAGGGAACAAAAGCTGGAGCTGCAAGC
Features (pLannotate 1.2.2; 31 found; start..end, strand, type, name):
      5..231     +  promoter       RSV promoter: Rous sarcoma virus enhancer/promoter
    232..412     +  LTR            5' LTR (truncated): truncated 5' long terminal repeat (LTR) from HIV-1
    459..584     +  misc_feature   HIV-1 Ψ: packaging signal of human immunodeficiency virus type 1
    568..931     +  CDS            HIV-1 gag (fragment): gag protein from human immunodeficiency virus 1; gag
   1077..1310    +  misc_feature   RRE: The Rev response element (RRE) of HIV-1 allows for Rev-dependent mRNA export from the nucleus to the cytoplasm.
   1687..1713    +  CDS            Rev (fragment): human immunodeficiency virus 1 (HIV-1) Rev protein; rev; enhances nuclear export of unspliced and incompletely spliced viral mRNAs
   1720..1743    +  promoter       SV40 promoter (fragment): SV40 early promoter
   1744..1815    +  promoter       SV40 promoter (fragment): SV40 enhancer and early promoter
   1839..1974    +  rep_origin     SV40 ori: SV40 origin of replication
   2020..2616    +  CDS            PuroR (fragment): puromycin N-acetyltransferase; pac from Streptomyces; confers resistance to puromycin
   2665..2782    +  misc_feature   cPPT/CTS: central polypurine tract and central termination sequence of HIV-1
   2847..2913    +  CDS            small t antigen (fragment): SV40 (simian virus 40) small t antigen
   2920..4098    +  promoter       EF-1α promoter: strong constitutive promoter for human elongation factor EF-1α
   4115..4879    +  CDS            ZNF768 (fragment): ZN768_HUMAN - Experimental evidence at protein level: Swiss-Prot protein existence level 1. May be involved in transcriptional regulation. From Homo sapiens (Human).
   5657..5710    +  promoter       U6 promoter (fragment): RNA polymerase III promoter for human U6 snRNA
   5752..6340    +  misc_feature   WPRE: woodchuck hepatitis virus posttranscriptional regulatory element
   6391..6410    +  misc_feature   cPPT/CTS (fragment): central polypurine tract and central termination sequence of HIV-1
   6412..6645    +  LTR            3' LTR (ΔU3): self-inactivating 3' long terminal repeat (LTR) from HIV-1
   6723..6844    +  polyA_signal   SV40 poly(A) signal: SV40 polyadenylation signal
   6884..7019    +  rep_origin     SV40 ori: SV40 origin of replication
   7040..7058    -  promoter       T7 promoter: promoter for bacteriophage T7 RNA polymerase
   7066..7221    +  CDS            lacZα (fragment): LacZα fragment of β-galactosidase; lacZ fragment
   7226..7654    +  rep_origin     f1 ori (sequence partly withheld): f1 bacteriophage origin of replication; arrow indicates direction of (+) strand synthesis
   7707..7811    +  promoter       AmpR promoter: bla
   7812..8672    +  CDS            AmpR: β-lactamase; bla; confers resistance to ampicillin, carbenicillin, and related antibiotics
   8843..9431    +  rep_origin     ori: high-copy-number ColE1/pMB1/pBR322/pUC origin of replication
   9614..9706    +  CDS            lacI (fragment): lac repressor; lacI; The lac repressor binds to the lac operator to inhibit transcription in E. coli. This inhibition can be relieved by adding lactose or isopropyl-β-D-thiogalactopyranoside (IPTG).
   9719..9740    +  protein_bind   CAP binding site: CAP binding activates transcription in the presence of cAMP. E. coli catabolite activator protein
   9755..9785    +  promoter       lac promoter: promoter for the E. coli lac operon
   9793..9809    +  protein_bind   lac operator: The lac repressor binds to the lac operator to inhibit transcription in E. coli. This inhibition can be relieved by adding lactose or isopropyl-β-D-thiogalactopyranoside (IPTG). lac repressor encoded by lacI
   9854..9872    +  promoter       T3 promoter: promoter for bacteriophage T3 RNA polymerase
