[The description below was written by a language model from this plasmid's Addgene catalogue record and pLannotate feature annotations shown in this document.]
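Description:
TFORF1740 is a third-generation, self-inactivating lentiviral expression plasmid built on the pLX_TRC317 backbone and carrying the human zinc-finger transcription factor ZNF768 as its open reading frame. It belongs to a barcoded transcription factor ORF collection in which each construct bears a unique 24-bp barcode, so that the factor delivered to a cell can be identified by sequencing in pooled overexpression screens. In bacteria the roughly 9.9 kb plasmid is maintained through a high-copy ColE1/pUC-type origin and selected with ampicillin via β-lactamase. An f1 origin and remnants of a lac/T7/T3 cloning region are also present in the backbone. The depositor cautions that the plasmid can recombine, which is a common issue with LTR-containing vectors.

The viral genome is transcribed from an RSV promoter fused to a truncated HIV-1 5' LTR, followed by the Ψ packaging signal with a gag fragment, the Rev response element for nuclear export of the full-length RNA, and a cPPT/CTS. It ends in a ΔU3 3' LTR with a downstream SV40 polyadenylation signal. Two expression units lie between the LTRs. An SV40 early promoter drives puromycin N-acetyltransferase for selection of transduced mammalian cells, and the EF-1α promoter drives ZNF768, with a WPRE downstream to enhance transcript stability and expression. The automated annotation marks only about 765 bp as a ZNF768 fragment, whereas the catalogue lists an insert of about 1.6 kb. The rest of the interval before the WPRE is largely unannotated apart from a short U6 promoter fragment. The barcode is not annotated either, so its position is not stated in the record.
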