Addgene plasmid #143153: TFORF1740
Purpose: Lentiviral vector for overexpressing transcription factor ORFs with unique 24-bp barcodes. Barcodes facilitate identification of transcription factors in pooled screens.
Depositing lab: Feng Zhang. Depositing organization: Broad Institute. Publication: A transcription factor atlas of directed differentiation. Joung J, Ma S, Tay T, Geiger-Schuller KR, Kirchgatterer PC, Verdine VK, Guo B, Arias-Garcia MA, Allen WE, Singh A, Kuksenko O, Abudayyeh OO, Gootenberg JS, Fu Z, Macrae RK, Buenrostro JD, Regev A, Zhang F. Cell. 2023 Jan 5;186(1):209-229.e26. doi: 10.1016/j.cell.2022.11.026. PubMed 36608654.
Backbone
  Vector backbone: pLX_TRC317
  Backbone manufacturer: Broad Institute Genetic Perturbation Platform
  Backbone size w/o insert (bp): 8264
  Vector type: Mammalian Expression, Lentiviral
  Selectable markers: Puromycin
Growth in bacteria
  Bacterial resistance: Ampicillin, 100 μg/mL
  Growth temperature: 37°C
  Growth strain: NEB Stable
  Copy number: High Copy
Gene/Insert
  Gene/Insert name: ZNF768
  Species: H. sapiens (human)
  Insert size (bp): 1631
  Entrez Gene: ZNF768
  Promoter: EF1a
  Cloning method: Unknown
  Sequencing primers: 5′ GGGTGGAGACTGAAGTTAGGCCAG; 3′ CACATAGCGTAAAAGGAGCAACATAG
Terms and licenses: Academic/Nonprofit Terms; Industry Terms: Not Available to Industry
Depositor comments: XM_017023666,ENST00000562803 . The transcription factor ORF portion of this plasmid was synthesized by Genewiz. Please test multiple small colonies in case of plasmid recombination. To make this collection available in a timely manner, a portion of this collection was not fully sequenced by Addgene. If an Addgene verified full plasmid sequence is not available, please contact us prior to placing an order to request the full sequence.
How to cite: TFORF1740 was a gift from Feng Zhang (Addgene plasmid # 143153 ; http://n2t.net/addgene:143153 ; RRID:Addgene_143153)
