>Addgene plasmid #143153 | TFORF1740 | depositor partial sequence | sequence record 281597 | Insert
ACCGCCACCATGAGTGAGAATGAGGAAGAGGAAATTTCTCAGCAAGAAGGCAGTGGGGACTATGAAGTCG
AAGAGATACCATTTGGGCTTGAACCCCAGAGCCCTGGGTTTGAGCCACAAAGCCCAGAGTTTGAACCCCA
AAGCCCCAGATTTGAGCCTGAAAGCCCGGGGTTTGAGTCCCGAAGCCCTGGGCTTGTGCCCCCAAGCCCT
GAGTTTGCACCCAGAAGCCCTGAATCAGATTCTCAGAGCCCTGAGTTTGAATCCCAGAGCCCTAGGTATG
AACCCCAAAGCCCTGGCTATGAACCTCGGAGCCCCGGGTATGAACCCCGGAGCCCTGGCTATGAATCTGA
GAGCTCTAGATATGAATCCCAGAACACTGAGCTCAAAACCCAAAGCCCAGAATTTGAAGCTCAAAGTTCC
AAATTCCAGGAAGGTGCGGAGATGCTTCTGAACCCCGAGGAAAAGAGTCCTTTGAATATCTCCGTAGGAG
TTCACCCCCTGGACTCCTTCACTCAGGGGTTTGGGGAGCAGCCCACAGGGGACCTGCCCATAGGGCCACC
TTTTGAGATGCCCACAGGGGCCCTGCTGTCTACACCGCAGTTTGAGATGCTTCAGAATCCCCTGGGTCTC
ACAGGAGCCCTTCGAGGTCCAGGTCGGCGGGGTGGCCGGGCCAGGGGTGGGCAGGGCCCTCGGCCTAACA
TCTGTGGCATCTGCGGGAAGAGCTTCGGGCGGGGCTCCACCCTGATCCAGCACCAGCGCATCCACACCGG
TGAGAAGCCCTACAAATGTGAGGTCTGCAGCAAGGCCTTCTCCCAGAGCTCTGACCTCATCAAACACCAG
CGCACCCACACTGGCGAGCGGCCCTACAAATGTCCCCGTTGCGGCAAGGCCTTCGCCGACAGCTCTTACC
TGCTTCGCCACCAGCGCACTCACTCTGGCCAGAAGCCCTACAAGTGCCCACATTGTGGCAAGGCCTTCGG
CGACAGCTCCTACCTCCTGCGACACCAGCGCACCCACAGCCACGAGCGGCCCTACAGCTGCACCGAGTGC
GGCAAGTGCTATAGCCAGAACTCGTCCCTGCGCAGCCATCAGAGGGTGCACACCGGTCAGAGGCCCTTCA
GCTGTGGCATCTGCGGCAAGAGCTTCTCCCAGCGGTCGGCCCTTATCCCCCATGCCCGCAGCCACGCCCG
GGAGAAGCCCTTCAAGTGCCCTGAGTGCGGCAAGCGCTTTGGCCAGAGCTCGGTGCTGGCCATCCACGCC
CGCACCCACCTGCCAGGCCGCACCTACAGCTGCCCCGACTGCGGCAAGACCTTCAATCGCTCCTCCACTC
TCATCCAGCACCAGCGCTCCCACACGGGCGAGCGGCCCTACAGGTGCGCCGTGTGCGGCAAGGGCTTCTG
CCGCTCCTCCACGCTTCTGCAGCATCACCGGGTCCACAGTGGCGAGCGGCCTTACAAGTGCGATGACTGC
GGAAAGGCCTTCTCCCAGAGCTCCGACCTCATCCGCCACCAGCGGACCCACGCGGCGGGCCGGCGCTAGT
AATGAACTAGTCCGTAACTTGAAAGTATTTCGATTTCTTGGCTTTATATATCTTGTGGAAAGGACGAAAC
GCTACAGGTACGTGTAAATGC
