>Addgene plasmid #143153 | TFORF1740 | depositor partial sequence | sequence record 281598 | Barcode
AACGCTACAGGTACGTGTAAATGC
